Addgene plasmid #152238: pGBW-m4134057
Purpose: Mammalian expression plasmid for SARS-CoV-2 endoRNAse
Depositing lab: Ginkgo Bioworks & Benjie Chen. Depositing organization: Ginkgo Bioworks.
Backbone
  Vector backbone: pTwist_CMV_Puro_6
  Backbone size w/o insert (bp): 6080
  Vector type: Mammalian Expression
  Selectable markers: Puromycin
Growth in bacteria
  Bacterial resistance: Ampicillin, 100 μg/mL
  Growth temperature: 37°C
  Growth strain: DH5alpha
  Copy number: High Copy
Gene/Insert
  Gene/Insert name: SARS-CoV-2 endoRNAse
  Species: Severe acute respiratory syndrome coronavirus 2
  Insert size (bp): 1037
  Mutation: wt
  Entrez Gene: ORF1ab (a.k.a. GU280_gp01)
  Promoter: CMV
  Tag / fusion protein: Cleavable TEV;S-tag (C terminal on backbone)
  Cloning method: Unknown
Resource information
  A portion of this plasmid was derived from a plasmid made by: GinkgoBioworks
Depositor comments: NCBI reference sequence: YP_009725310.1
How to cite: pGBW-m4134057 was a gift from Ginkgo Bioworks & Benjie Chen (Addgene plasmid # 152238 ; http://n2t.net/addgene:152238 ; RRID:Addgene_152238)
