[The description below was written by a language model from this plasmid's Addgene catalogue record and pLannotate feature annotations shown in this document.]
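Description:
pGBW-m4134057 is a mammalian expression plasmid built on the pTwist_CMV_Puro_6 backbone that carries the wild-type SARS-CoV-2 endoRNAse, a mature cleavage product of the viral ORF1ab replicase polyprotein. The full sequence is about 7.2 kb, of which roughly 1 kb is insert. In bacteria it replicates from a high-copy ColE1/pUC-type origin and is selected through an AmpR β-lactamase gene. In mammalian cells a separate cassette, consisting of the human ubiquitin C promoter, puromycin N-acetyltransferase and a synthetic poly(A) signal, allows puromycin selection of transfected or stably expressing cells.

The coding sequence lies immediately downstream of the CMV immediate-early enhancer and promoter elements, which wrap around the end of the circular map, and is followed by an SV40 polyadenylation signal. The automated annotation matches the insert to the SARS-CoV-2 replicase polyprotein but attaches generic text about the 2'-O-methyltransferase. This text belongs to the whole polyprotein entry rather than to this fragment, and the catalogue fields identify the insert as the endoRNAse. The record also lists a C-terminal, TEV-cleavable S-tag supplied by the backbone. This would permit detection or affinity capture of the protein followed by tag removal, although the tag is not annotated separately in the feature table. The expression unit is flanked by human β-globin insulator elements, and T7 and rrnG terminators and an additional synthetic poly(A) signal are placed around the cassettes, presumably to limit read-through and interference between transcription units.

The stated purpose is expression of the SARS-CoV-2 endoRNAse in mammalian cells. The tagged design suits studies of the protein's expression, interactions or purification.
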