Features (pLannotate 1.2.2; 19 found; start..end, strand, type, name):
      8..1045    +  CDS            rep (fragment): R1AB_SARS2 - Experimental evidence at protein level: Swiss-Prot protein existence level 1. [2'-O-methyltransferase]: Methyltransferase that mediates mRNA cap 2'-O-ribose methylation to the 5'-cap structure of viral mRNAs. N7-methyl guanosine cap is a prerequisite for binding of nsp16. Therefore plays an essential role in viral mRNAs cap methylation which is essential to evade immune system. From Severe acute respiratory syndrome coronavirus 2 (2019-nCoV) (SARS-CoV-2).
   1164..1285    -  polyA_signal   SV40 poly(A) signal: SV40 polyadenylation signal
   1308..1377    -  CDS            large T antigen (fragment): large T antigen from SV40 (simian virus 40)
   1400..1446    +  terminator     T7 terminator: transcription terminator for bacteriophage T7 RNA polymerase
   1476..1612    +  terminator     rrnG terminator: transcription terminator from the E. coli ribosomal RNA rrnG operon (Albrechtsen et al., 1991)
   1657..1728    +  misc_feature   3' β-globin insulator: insulator downstream of the human β-globin locus (Farrell et al., 2002)
   1954..2542    -  rep_origin     ori: high-copy-number ColE1/pMB1/pBR322/pUC origin of replication
   2714..2778    -  CDS            bla(M) (fragment): β-lactamase lacking the signal sequence; bla(M); allows cytosolic expression of β-lactamase
   3042..4251    +  promoter       UbC promoter: human ubiquitin C promoter
   4255..4852    +  CDS            PuroR (fragment): puromycin N-acetyltransferase; pac from Streptomyces; confers resistance to puromycin
   4881..4929    +  polyA_signal   poly(A) signal: synthetic polyadenylation signal
   5195..6055    +  CDS            AmpR: β-lactamase; bla; confers resistance to ampicillin, carbenicillin, and related antibiotics
   6068..6204    +  terminator     rrnG terminator: transcription terminator from the E. coli ribosomal RNA rrnG operon (Albrechtsen et al., 1991)
   6349..6420    +  misc_feature   5' β-globin insulator: insulator upstream of the human β-globin locus (Farrell et al., 2002)
   6425..6471    -  terminator     T7 terminator: transcription terminator for bacteriophage T7 RNA polymerase
   6489..6537    -  polyA_signal   poly(A) signal: synthetic polyadenylation signal
   6618..6921    +  enhancer       CMV enhancer: human cytomegalovirus immediate early enhancer
   6994..7011    -  promoter       CMV promoter (fragment): human cytomegalovirus (CMV) immediate early promoter
   7074..7125    +  promoter       CMVd2 promoter: truncated human cytomegalovirus (CMV) immediate early promoter that yields moderately reduced expression relative to the full-length promoter
>Addgene plasmid #152238 | pGBW-m4134057 | depositor full sequence | sequence record 295250 | Full Sequence
CACCATGTCACTGGAGAACGTTGCTTTCAATGTAGTGAACAAGGGGCACTTTGACGGACAGCAAGGCGAA
GTGCCGGTCAGTATCATAAATAATACGGTGTACACCAAAGTCGATGGTGTTGACGTGGAGTTATTTGAAA
ACAAGACAACTTTGCCTGTCAATGTGGCCTTCGAGCTGTGGGCAAAACGCAACATTAAGCCAGTACCCGA
AGTGAAAATCCTCAACAATCTTGGCGTTGATATTGCCGCAAACACTGTTATCTGGGATTATAAGCGAGAT
GCGCCTGCCCATATATCCACCATTGGAGTGTGTTCTATGACAGACATCGCTAAAAAGCCCACCGAGACAA
TTTGCGCGCCACTCACGGTATTCTTTGACGGGAGGGTCGACGGTCAGGTGGATCTGTTTAGAAATGCCCG
TAACGGCGTACTTATTACTGAAGGAAGCGTGAAAGGCCTACAGCCCAGTGTTGGGCCGAAGCAAGCAAGC
CTAAATGGAGTCACACTGATCGGAGAGGCTGTGAAAACCCAGTTCAACTACTATAAGAAGGTCGACGGCG
TGGTTCAGCAGCTGCCTGAGACATACTTTACCCAATCGCGGAATCTGCAAGAATTTAAGCCCAGATCCCA
GATGGAGATTGACTTCTTGGAACTGGCCATGGATGAGTTCATCGAACGGTATAAGCTCGAGGGCTACGCC
TTCGAGCACATAGTTTATGGGGATTTTTCTCATTCACAGTTAGGCGGTCTGCACTTGCTCATCGGATTAG
CGAAACGCTTTAAAGAGAGCCCATTCGAACTTGAAGACTTTATCCCAATGGACTCAACTGTGAAGAATTA
CTTCATAACTGACGCTCAGACAGGGTCCAGCAAGTGCGTCTGTTCTGTTATTGATTTGCTACTTGATGAT
TTCGTGGAGATTATTAAATCACAGGACCTGTCCGTGGTTTCGAAGGTCGTGAAAGTAACCATCGACTATA
CGGAAATTAGTTTCATGCTTTGGTGTAAGGATGGCCATGTGGAGACATTTTATCCTAAGCTCCAGGAAAA
CCTTTACTTTCAGTCGAAAGAAACCGCGGCAGCTAAGTTCGAGAGGCAGCACATGGACAGTTAAGCTAGC
TTGACTGACTGAGATACAGCGTACCTTCAGCTCACAGACATGATAAGATACATTGATGAGTTTGGACAAA
CCACAACTAGAATGCAGTGAAAAAAATGCTTTATTTGTGAAATTTGTGATGCTATTGCTTTATTTGTAAC
CATTATAAGCTGCAATAAACAAGTTAACAACAACAATTGCATTCATTTTATGTTTCAGGTTCAGGGGGAG
GTGTGGGAGGTTTTTTAAAGCAAGTAAAACCTCTACAAATGTGGTATTGGCCCATCTCTATCGGTATCGT
AGCATAACCCCTTGGGGCCTCTAAACGGGTCTTGAGGGGTTTTTTGTGCCCCTCGGGCCGGATTGCTATC
TACCGGCATTGGCGCAGAAAAAAATGCCTGATGCGACGCTGCGCGTCTTATACTCCCACATATGCCAGAT
TCAGCAACGGATACGGCTTCCCCAACTTGCCCACTTCCATACGTGTCCTCCTTACCAGAAATTTATCCTT
AAGGTCGTCAGCTATCCTGCAGGCGATCTCTCGATTTCGATCAAGACATTCCTTTAATGGTCTTTTCTGG
ACACCACTAGGGGTCAGAAGTAGTTCATCAAACTTTCTTCCCTCCCTAATCTCATTGGTTACCTTGGGCT
ATCGAAACTTAATTAACCAGTCAAGTCAGCTACTTGGCGAGATCGACTTGTCTGGGTTTCGACTACGCTC
AGAATTGCGTCAGTCAAGTTCGATCTGGTCCTTGCTATTGCACCCGTTCTCCGATTACGAGTTTCATTTA
AATCATGTGAGCAAAAGGCCAGCAAAAGGCCAGGAACCGTAAAAAGGCCGCGTTGCTGGCGTTTTTCCAT
AGGCTCCGCCCCCCTGACGAGCATCACAAAAATCGACGCTCAAGTCAGAGGTGGCGAAACCCGACAGGAC
TATAAAGATACCAGGCGTTTCCCCCTGGAAGCTCCCTCGTGCGCTCTCCTGTTCCGACCCTGCCGCTTAC
CGGATACCTGTCCGCCTTTCTCCCTTCGGGAAGCGTGGCGCTTTCTCATAGCTCACGCTGTAGGTATCTC
AGTTCGGTGTAGGTCGTTCGCTCCAAGCTGGGCTGTGTGCACGAACCCCCCGTTCAGCCCGACCGCTGCG
CCTTATCCGGTAACTATCGTCTTGAGTCCAACCCGGTAAGACACGACTTATCGCCACTGGCAGCAGCCAC
TGGTAACAGGATTAGCAGAGCGAGGTATGTAGGCGGTGCTACAGAGTTCTTGAAGTGGTGGCCTAACTAC
GGCTACACTAGAAGAACAGTATTTGGTATCTGCGCTCTGCTGAAGCCAGTTACCTTCGGAAAAAGAGTTG
GTAGCTCTTGATCCGGCAAACAAACCACCGCTGGTAGCGGTGGTTTTTTTGTTTGCAAGCAGCAGATTAC
GCGCAGAAAAAAAGGATCTCAAGAAGATCCTTTGATCTTTTCTACGGGGTCTGACGCTCAGTGGAACGAA
AACTCACGTTAAGGGATTTTGGTCATGAGATTATCAAAAAGGATCTTCACCTAGATCCTTTTAAATTAAA
AATGAAGTTTTAAATCAATCTAAAGTATATATGAGTAAACTTGGTCTGACAGTTACCAATGCTTAATCAG
TGAGGCACCTATCTCAGCGATCTGTCTATTTCGTTCATCCATAGTTGCATTTAAATTTCCGAACTCTCCA
AGGCCCTCGTCGGAAAATCTTCAAACCTTTCGTCCGATCCATCTTGCAGGCTACCTCTCGAACGAACTAT
CGCAAGTCTCTTGGCCGGCCTTGCGCCTTGGCTATTGCTTGGCAGCGCCTATCGCCAGGTATTACTCCAA
TCCCGAATATCCGAGATCGGGATCACCCGAGAGAAGTTCAACCTACATCCTCAATCCCGATCTATCCGAG
ATCCGAGGAATATCGAAATCGGGGCGCGCCTGGCCTCCGCGCCGGGTTTTGGCGCCTCCCGCGGGCGCCC
CCCTCGTCACGGCGAGCGCTGCCACGTCAGACGAAGGGCGCAGGAGCGTCCTGATCCTTCCGCCCGGACG
CTCAGGACAGCGGCCCGCTGCTCATAAGACTCGGCCTTAGAACCCCAGTATCAGCAGAAGGACATTTTAG
GACGGGACTTGGGTGACTCTAGGGCACTGGTTTTCTTTCCAGAGAGCGGAACAGGCGAGGAAAAGTAGTC
CCTTCTCGGCGATTCTGCGGAGGGATCTCCGTGGGGCGGTGAACGCCGATGATTATATAAGGACGCGCCG
GGTGTGGCACAGCTAGTTCCGTCGCAGCCGGGATTTGGGTCGCGGTTCTTGTTTGTGGATCGCTGTGATC
GTCACTTGGTGAGTAGCGGGCTGCTGGGCTGGCCGGGGCTTTCGTGGCCGCCGGGCCGCTCGGTGGGACG
GAAGCGTGTGGAGAGACCGCCAAGGGCTGTAGTCTGGGTCCGCGAGCAAGGTTGCCCTGAACTGGGGGTT
GGGGGGAGCGCAGCAAAATGGCGGCTGTTCCCGAGTCTTGAATGGAAGACGCTTGTGAGGCGGGCTGTGA
GGTCGTTGAAACAAGGTGGGGGGCATGGTGGGCGGCAAGAACCCAAGGTCTTGAGCCCTTCGCTAATGCG
GGAAAGCTCTTATTCGGGTGAGATGGGCTGGGCACCATCTGGGGACCCTGACGTGAAGTTTGTCACTGAC
TGGAGAACTCGGTTTGTCGTCTGTTGCGGGGGCGGCAGTTATGGCGGTGCCGTTGGGCAGTGCACCCGTA
CCTTTGGGAGCGCGCGCCCTCGTCGTGTCGTGACGTCACCCGTTCTGTTGGCTTATAATGCAGGGTGGGG
CCACCTGCCGGTAGGTGTGCGGTAGGCTTTTCTCCGTCGCAGGACGCAGGGTTCGGGCCTAGGGTAGGCT
CTCCTGAATCGACAGGCGCCGGACCTCTGGTGAGGGGAGGGATAAGTGAGGCGTCAGTTTCTTTGGTCGG
TTTTATGTACCTATCTTCTTAAGTAGCTGAAGCTCCGGTTTTGAACTATGCGCTCGGGGTTGGCGAGTGT
GTTTTGTGAAGTTTTTTAGGCACCTTTTGAAATGTAATCATTTGGGTCAATATGTAATTTTCAGTGTTAG
ACTTGTAAATTGTCCGCTAAATTCTGGCCGTTTTTGGCTTTTTTGTTAGACAACATGACCGAGTACAAGC
CCACGGTGCGCCTCGCCACCCGCGACGACGTCCCCAGGGCCGTACGCACCCTCGCCGCCGCGTTCGCCGA
CTACCCCGCCACGCGCCACACCGTCGATCCGGACCGCCACATCGAGCGGGTCACCGAGCTGCAAGAACTC
TTCCTCACGCGCGTCGGGCTCGACATCGGCAAGGTGTGGGTCGCGGACGACGGCGCCGCGGTGGCGGTCT
GGACCACGCCGGAGAGCGTCGAAGCGGGGGCGGTGTTCGCCGAGATCGGCCCGCGCATGGCCGAGTTGAG
CGGTTCCCGGCTGGCCGCGCAGCAACAGATGGAGGGCCTCCTGGCGCCGCACCGGCCCAAGGAGCCCGCG
TGGTTCCTGGCCACCGTCGGCGTCTCGCCCGACCACCAGGGCAAGGGTCTGGGCAGCGCCGTCGTGCTCC
CCGGAGTGGAGGCCGCCGAGCGCGCCGGGGTGCCCGCCTTCCTGGAGACCTCCGCGCCCCGCAACCTCCC
CTTCTACGAGCGGCTCGGCTTCACCGTCACCGCCGACGTCGAGGTGCCCGAAGGACCGCGCACCTGGTGC
ATGACCCGCAAGCCCGGTGCCTAGGCTAGTATGTAAGCCTAGTCTTAGATAATAAAATCGCTATCCATCG
AAGATGGATGTGTGTTGGTTTTTTGTGTGTGTAACGCTAGGCGCGCCTGGTGTACCGAGAACGATCCTCT
CAGTGCGAGTCTCGACGATCCATATCGTTGCTTGGCAGTCAGCCAGTCGGAATCCAGCTTGGGACCCAGG
AAGTCCAATCGTCAGATATTGTACTCAAGCCTGGTCACGGCAGCGTACCGATCTGTTTAAACCTAGATAT
TGATAGTCTGATCGGTCAACGTATAATCGAGTCCTAGCTTTTGCAAACATCTATCAAGAGACAGGATCAG
CAGGAGGCTTTCGCATGAGTATTCAACATTTCCGTGTCGCCCTTATTCCCTTTTTTGCGGCATTTTGCCT
TCCTGTTTTTGCTCACCCAGAAACGCTGGTGAAAGTAAAAGATGCTGAAGATCAGTTGGGTGCGCGAGTG
GGTTACATCGAACTGGATCTCAACAGCGGTAAGATCCTTGAGAGTTTTCGCCCCGAAGAACGCTTTCCAA
TGATGAGCACTTTTAAAGTTCTGCTATGTGGCGCGGTATTATCCCGTATTGACGCCGGGCAAGAGCAACT
CGGTCGCCGCATACACTATTCTCAGAATGACTTGGTTGAGTATTCACCAGTCACAGAAAAGCATCTTACG
GATGGCATGACAGTAAGAGAATTATGCAGTGCTGCCATAACCATGAGTGATAACACTGCGGCCAACTTAC
TTCTGACAACGATTGGAGGACCGAAGGAGCTAACCGCTTTTTTGCACAACATGGGGGATCATGTAACTCG
CCTTGATCGTTGGGAACCGGAGCTGAATGAAGCCATACCAAACGACGAGCGTGACACCACGATGCCTGTA
GCAATGGCAACAACCTTGCGTAAACTATTAACTGGCGAACTACTTACTCTAGCTTCCCGGCAACAGTTGA
TAGACTGGATGGAGGCGGATAAAGTTGCAGGACCACTTCTGCGCTCGGCCCTTCCGGCTGGCTGGTTTAT
TGCTGATAAATCTGGAGCCGGTGAGCGTGGGTCTCGCGGTATCATTGCAGCACTGGGGCCAGATGGTAAG
CCCTCCCGTATCGTAGTTATCTACACGACGGGGAGTCAGGCAACTATGGATGAACGAAATAGACAGATCG
CTGAGATAGGTGCCTCACTGATTAAGCATTGGTAACCGATTCTAGGTGCATTGGCGCAGAAAAAAATGCC
TGATGCGACGCTGCGCGTCTTATACTCCCACATATGCCAGATTCAGCAACGGATACGGCTTCCCCAACTT
GCCCACTTCCATACGTGTCCTCCTTACCAGAAATTTATCCTTAAGATCGTTTAAACTCGACTCTGGCTCT
ATCGAATCTCCGTCGTTTCGAGCTTACGCGAACAGCCGTGGCGCTCATTTGCTCGTCGGGCATCGAATCT
CGTCAGCTATCGTCAGCTTACCTTTTTGGCAGCGATCGCGGCTCCCGACATCTTGGACCATTAGCTCCAC
AGGTATCTTCTTCCCTCTAGTGGTCATAACAGCAGCTTCAGCTACCTCTCAATTCAAAAAACCCCTCAAG
ACCCGTTTAGAGGCCCCAAGGGGTTATGCTATCAATCGTTGCGTTACACACACAAAAAACCAACACACAT
CCATCTTCGATGGATAGCGATTTTATTATCTAACTGCTGATCGAGTGTAGCCAGATCTAGTAATCAATTA
CGGGGTCATTAGTTCATAGCCCATATATGGAGTTCCGCGTTACATAACTTACGGTAAATGGCCCGCCTGG
CTGACCGCCCAACGACCCCCGCCCATTGACGTCAATAATGACGTATGTTCCCATAGTAACGCCAATAGGG
ACTTTCCATTGACGTCAATGGGTGGAGTATTTACGGTAAACTGCCCACTTGGCAGTACATCAAGTGTATC
ATATGCCAAGTACGCCCCCTATTGACGTCAATGACGGTAAATGGCCCGCCTGGCATTATGCCCAGTACAT
GACCTTATGGGACTTTCCTACTTGGCAGTACATCTACGTATTAGTCATCGCTATTACCATGCTGATGCGG
TTTTGGCAGTACATCAATGGGCGTGGATAGCGGTTTGACTCACGGGGATTTCCAAGTCTCCACCCCATTG
ACGTCAATGGGAGTTTGTTTTGGCACCAAAATCAACGGGACTTTCCAAAATGTCGTAACAACTCCGCCCC
ATTGACGCAAATGGGCGGTAGGCGTGTACGGTGGGAGGTCTATATAAGCAGAGCTGGTTTAGTGAACCGT
CAGATCAGATCTTTGTCGATCCTACCATCCACTCGACACACCCGCCAGCGGCCGC
